>Addgene plasmid #114008 | pHAGE-EF1a-MICB*005-IRES-ZsGreen | depositor full sequence | sequence record 215300 | pHAGE-EF1a-MICB*005-IRES-ZsGreen sequence 9350 bps
TGGAAGGGCTAATTCACTCCCAAAGAAGACAAGATATCCTTGATCTGTGGATCTACCACACACAAGGCTA
CTTCCCTGATTAGCAGAACTACACACCAGGGCCAGGGGTCAGATATCCACTGACCTTTGGATGGTGCTAC
AAGCTAGTACCAGTTGAGCCAGATAAGGTAGAAGAGGCCAATAAAGGAGAGAACACCAGCTTGTTACACC
CTGTGAGCCTGCATGGGATGGATGACCCGGAGAGAGAAGTGTTAGAGTGGAGGTTTGACAGCCGCCTAGC
ATTTCATCACGTGGCCCGAGAGCTGCATCCGGAGTACTTCAAGAACTGCTGATATCGAGCTTGCTACAAG
GGACTTTCCGCTGGGGACTTTCCAGGGAGGCGTGGCCTGGGCGGGACTGGGGAGTGGCGAGCCCTCAGAT
CCTGCATATAAGCAGCTGCTTTTTGCCTGTACTGGGTCTCTCTGGTTAGACCAGATCTGAGCCTGGGAGC
TCTCTGGCTAACTAGGGAACCCACTGCTTAAGCCTCAATAAAGCTTGCCTTGAGTGCTTCAAGTAGTGTG
TGCCCGTCTGTTGTGTGACTCTGGTAACTAGAGATCCCTCAGACCCTTTTAGTCAGTGTGGAAAATCTCT
AGCAGTGGCGCCCGAACAGGGACTTGAAAGCGAAAGGGAAACCAGAGGAGCTCTCTCGACGCAGGACTCG
GCTTGCTGAAGCGCGCACGGCAAGAGGCGAGGGGCGGCGACTGGTGAGTACGCCAAAAATTTTGACTAGC
GGAGGCTAGAAGGAGAGAGATGGGTGCGAGAGCGTCAGTATTAAGCGGGGGAGAATTAGATCGCGATGGG
AAAAAATTCGGTTAAGGCCAGGGGGAAAGAAAAAATATAAATTAAAACATATAGTATGGGCAAGCAGGGA
GCTAGAACGATTCGCAGTTAATCCTGGCCTGTTAGAAACATCAGAAGGCTGTAGACAAATACTGGGACAG
CTACAACCATCCCTTCAGACAGGATCAGAAGAACTTAGATCATTATATAATACAGTAGCAACCCTCTATT
GTGTGCATCAAAGGATAGAGATAAAAGACACCAAGGAAGCTTTAGACAAGATAGAGGAAGAGCAAAACAA
AAGTAAGACCACCGCACAGCAAGCGGCCGGCCGCTGATCTTCAGACCTGGAGGAGGAGATATGAGGGACA
ATTGGAGAAGTGAATTATATAAATATAAAGTAGTAAAAATTGAACCATTAGGAGTAGCACCCACCAAGGC
AAAGAGAAGAGTGGTGCAGAGAGAAAAAAGAGCAGTGGGAATAGGAGCTTTGTTCCTTGGGTTCTTGGGA
GCAGCAGGAAGCACTATGGGCGCAGCGTCAATGACGCTGACGGTACAGGCCAGACAATTATTGTCTGGTA
TAGTGCAGCAGCAGAACAATTTGCTGAGGGCTATTGAGGCGCAACAGCATCTGTTGCAACTCACAGTCTG
GGGCATCAAGCAGCTCCAGGCAAGAATCCTGGCTGTGGAAAGATACCTAAAGGATCAACAGCTCCTGGGG
ATTTGGGGTTGCTCTGGAAAACTCATTTGCACCACTGCTGTGCCTTGGAATGCTAGTTGGAGTAATAAAT
CTCTGGAACAGATTTGGAATCACACGACCTGGATGGAGTGGGACAGAGAAATTAACAATTACACAAGCTT
AATACACTCCTTAATTGAAGAATCGCAAAACCAGCAAGAAAAGAATGAACAAGAATTATTGGAATTAGAT
AAATGGGCAAGTTTGTGGAATTGGTTTAACATAACAAATTGGCTGTGGTATATAAAATTATTCATAATGA
TAGTAGGAGGCTTGGTAGGTTTAAGAATAGTTTTTGCTGTACTTTCTATAGTGAATAGAGTTAGGCAGGG
ATATTCACCATTATCGTTTCAGACCCACCTCCCAACCCCGAGGGGACCCGACAGGCCCGAAGGAATAGAA
GAAGAAGGTGGAGAGAGAGACAGAGACAGATCCATTCGATTAGTGAACGGATCTCGACGGTATCGCCGAA
TTCACAAATGGCAGTATTCATCCACAATTTTAAAAGAAAAGGGGGGATTGGGGGGTACAGTGCAGGGGAA
AGAATAGTAGACATAATAGCAACAGACATACAAACTAAAGAATTACAAAAACAAATTACAAAAATTCAAA
ATTTTCGGGTTTATTACAGGGACAGCAGAGATCCAGTTTGGACTAGTCGTGAGGCTCCGGTGCCCGTCAG
TGGGCAGAGCGCACATCGCCCACAGTCCCCGAGAAGTTGGGGGGAGGGGTCGGCAATTGAACCGGTGCCT
AGAGAAGGTGGCGCGGGGTAAACTGGGAAAGTGATGTCGTGTACTGGCTCCGCCTTTTTCCCGAGGGTGG
GGGAGAACCGTATATAAGTGCAGTAGTCGCCGTGAACGTTCTTTTTCGCAACGGGTTTGCCGCCAGAACA
CAGGTAAGTGCCGTGTGTGGTTCCCGCGGGCCTGGCCTCTTTACGGGTTATGGCCCTTGCGTGCCTTGAA
TTACTTCCACGCCCCTGGCTGCAGTACGTGATTCTTGATCCCGAGCTTCGGGTTGGAAGTGGGTGGGAGA
GTTCGAGGCCTTGCGCTTAAGGAGCCCCTTCGCCTCGTGCTTGAGTTGAGGCCTGGCCTGGGCGCTGGGG
CCGCCGCGTGCGAATCTGGTGGCACCTTCGCGCCTGTCTCGCTGCTTTCGATAAGTCTCTAGCCATTTAA
AATTTTTGATGACCTGCTGCGACGCTTTTTTTCTGGCAAGATAGTCTTGTAAATGCGGGCCAAGATCTGC
ACACTGGTATTTCGGTTTTTGGGGCCGCGGGCGGCGACGGGGCCCGTGCGTCCCAGCGCACATGTTCGGC
GAGGCGGGGCCTGCGAGCGCGGCCACCGAGAATCGGACGGGGGTAGTCTCAAGCTGGCCGGCCTGCTCTG
GTGCCTGGCCTCGCGCCGCCGTGTATCGCCCCGCCCTGGGCGGCAAGGCTGGCCCGGTCGGCACCAGTTG
CGTGAGCGGAAAGATGGCCGCTTCCCGGCCCTGCTGCAGGGAGCTCAAAATGGAGGACGCGGCGCTCGGG
AGAGCGGGCGGGTGAGTCACCCACACAAAGGAAAAGGGCCTTTCCGTCCTCAGCCGTCGCTTCATGTGAC
TCCACGGAGTACCGGGCGCCGTCCAGGCACCTCGATTAGTTCTCGAGCTTTTGGAGTACGTCGTCTTTAG
GTTGGGGGGAGGGGTTTTATGCGATGGAGTTTCCCCACACTGAGTGGGTGGAGACTGAAGTTAGGCCAGC
TTGGCACTTGATGTAATTCTCCTTGGAATTTGCCCTTTTTGAGTTTGGATCTTGGTTCATTCTCAAGCCT
CAGACAGTGGTTCAAAGTTTTTTTCTTCCATTTCAGGTGTCGTGAAGCGGCCGCATGGGGCTGGGCCGGG
TCCTGCTGTTTCTGGCCGTCGCCTTCCCTTTTGCACCCCCGGCAGCCGCCGCTGAGCCCCACAGTCTTCG
TTACAACCTCATGGTGCTGTCCCAGGATGGATCTGTGCAGTCAGGGTTTCTCGCTGAGGGACATCTGGAT
GGTCAGCCCTTCCTGCGCTATGACAGGCAGAAACGCAGGGCAAAGCCCCAGGGACAGTGGGCAGAAGATG
TCCTGGGAGCTAAGACCTGGGACACAGAGACCGAGGACTTGACAGAGAATGGGCAAGACCTCAGGAGGAC
CCTGACTCATATCAAGGACCAGAAAGGAGGCTTGCATTCCCTCCAGGAGATTAGGGTCTGTGAGATCCAT
GAAGACAGCAGCACCAGGGGCTCCCGGCATTTCTACTACGATGGGGAGCTCTTCCTCTCCCAAAACCTGG
AGACTCAAGAATCGACAGTGCCCCAGTCCTCCAGAGCTCAGACCTTGGCTATGAACGTCACAAATTTCTG
GAAGGAAGATGCCATGAAGACCAAGACACACTATCGCGCTATGCAGGCAGACTGCCTGCAGAAACTACAG
CGATATCTGAAATCCGGGGTGGCCATCAGGAGAACAGTGCCCCCCATGGTGAATGTCACCTGCAGCGAGG
TCTCAGAGGGCAACATCACCGTGACATGCAGGGCTTCCAGCTTCTATCCCCGGAATATCACACTGACCTG
GCGTCAGGATGGGGTATCTTTGAGCCACAACACCCAGCAGTGGGGGGATGTCCTGCCTGATGGGAATGGA
ACCTACCAGACCTGGGTGGCCACCAGGATTCGCCAAGGAGAGGAGCAGAGGTTCACCTGCTACATGGAAC
ACAGCGGGAATCATGGCACTCACCCTGTGCCCTCTGGGAAGGCGCTGGTGCTTCAGAGTCAACGGACAGA
CTTTCCATATGTTTCTGCTGCTATGCCATGTTTTGTTATTATTATTATTCTCTGTGTCCCTTGTTGCAAG
AAGAAAACATCAGCGGCAGAGGGTCCATAGACGCGTGGATCCCTCCCCCCCCCCTAACGTTACTGGCCGA
AGCCGCTTGGAATAAGGCCGGTGTGCGTTTGTCTATATGTTATTTTCCACCATATTGCCGTCTTTTGGCA
ATGTGAGGGCCCGGAAACCTGGCCCTGTCTTCTTGACGAGCATTCCTAGGGGTCTTTCCCCTCTCGCCAA
AGGAATGCAAGGTCTGTTGAATGTCGTGAAGGAAGCAGTTCCTCTGGAAGCTTCTTGAAGACAAACAACG
TCTGTAGCGACCCTTTGCAGGCAGCGGAACCCCCCACCTGGCGACAGGTGCCTCTGCGGCCAAAAGCCAC
GTGTATAAGATACACCTGCAAAGGCGGCACAACCCCAGTGCCACGTTGTGAGTTGGATAGTTGTGGAAAG
AGTCAAATGGCTCTCCTCAAGCGTATTCAACAAGGGGCTGAAGGATGCCCAGAAGGTACCCCATTGTATG
GGATCTGATCTGGGGCCTCGGTGCACATGCTTTACATGTGTTTAGTCGAGGTTAAAAAAACGTCTAGGCC
CCCCGAACCACGGGGACGTGGTTTTCCTTTGAAAAACACGATGATAATATGGCCACACATATGGCCCAGT
CCAAGCACGGCCTGACCAAGGAGATGACCATGAAGTACCGCATGGAGGGCTGCGTGGACGGCCACAAGTT
CGTGATCACCGGCGAGGGCATCGGCTACCCCTTCAAGGGCAAGCAGGCCATCAACCTGTGCGTGGTGGAG
GGCGGCCCCTTGCCCTTCGCCGAGGACATCTTGTCCGCCGCCTTCATGTACGGCAACCGCGTGTTCACCG
AGTACCCCCAGGACATCGTCGACTACTTCAAGAACTCCTGCCCCGCCGGCTACACCTGGGACCGCTCCTT
CCTGTTCGAGGACGGCGCCGTGTGCATCTGCAACGCCGACATCACCGTGAGCGTGGAGGAGAACTGCATG
TACCACGAGTCCAAGTTCTACGGCGTGAACTTCCCCGCCGACGGCCCCGTGATGAAGAAGATGACCGACA
ACTGGGAGCCCTCCTGCGAGAAGATCATCCCCGTGCCCAAGCAGGGCATCTTGAAGGGCGACGTGAGCAT
GTACCTGCTGCTGAAGGACGGTGGCCGCTTGCGCTGCCAGTTCGACACCGTGTACAAGGCCAAGTCCGTG
CCCCGCAAGATGCCCGACTGGCACTTCATCCAGCACAAGCTGACCCGCGAGGACCGCAGCGACGCCAAGA
ACCAGAAGTGGCACCTGACCGAGCACGCCATCGCCTCCGGCTCCGCCTTGCCCTGAATCGATAGATCCTA
ATCAACCTCTGGATTACAAAATTTGTGAAAGATTGACTGGTATTCTTAACTATGTTGCTCCTTTTACGCT
ATGTGGATACGCTGCTTTAATGCCTTTGTATCATGCTATTGCTTCCCGTATGGCTTTCATTTTCTCCTCC
TTGTATAAATCCTGGTTGCTGTCTCTTTATGAGGAGTTGTGGCCCGTTGTCAGGCAACGTGGCGTGGTGT
GCACTGTGTTTGCTGACGCAACCCCCACTGGTTGGGGCATTGCCACCACCTGTCAGCTCCTTTCCGGGAC
TTTCGCTTTCCCCCTCCCTATTGCCACGGCGGAACTCATCGCCGCCTGCCTTGCCCGCTGCTGGACAGGG
GCTCGGCTGTTGGGCACTGACAATTCCGTGGTGTTGTCGGGGAAATCATCGTCCTTTCCTTGGCTGCTCG
CCTGTGTTGCCACCTGGATTCTGCGCGGGACGTCCTTCTGCTACGTCCCTTCGGCCCTCAATCCAGCGGA
CCTTCCTTCCCGCGGCCTGCTGCCGGCTCTGCGGCCTCTTCCGCGTCTTCGCCTTCGCCCTCAGACGAGT
CGGATCTCCCTTTGGGCCGCCTCCCCGCCTGAGATCCTTTAAGACCAATGACTTACAAGGCAGCTGTAGA
TCTTAGCCACTTTTTAAAAGAAAAGGGGGGACTGGAAGGGCTAATTCACTCCCAACGAAGACAAGATCTG
CTTTTTGCTTGTACTGGGTCTCTCTGGTTAGACCAGATCTGAGCCTGGGAGCTCTCTGGCTAACTAGGGA
ACCCACTGCTTAAGCCTCAATAAAGCTTGCCTTGAGTGCTTCAAGTAGTGTGTGCCCGTCTGTTGTGTGA
CTCTGGTAACTAGAGATCCCTCAGACCCTTTTAGTCAGTGTGGAAAATCTCTAGCAGTAGTAGTTCATGT
CATCTTATTATTCAGTATTTATAACTTGCAAAGAAATGAATATCAGAGAGTGAGAGGCCCGGGTTAATTA
AGGAAAGGGCTAGATCATTCTTGAAGACGAAAGGGCCTCGTGATACGCCTATTTTTATAGGTTAATGTCA
TGATAATAATGGTTTCTTAGACGTCAGGTGGCACTTTTCGGGGAAATGTGCGCGGAACCCCTATTTGTTT
ATTTTTCTAAATACATTCAAATATGTATCCGCTCATGAGACAATAACCCTGATAAATGCTTCAATAATAT
TGAAAAAGGAAGAGTATGAGTATTCAACATTTCCGTGTCGCCCTTATTCCCTTTTTTGCGGCATTTTGCC
TTCCTGTTTTTGCTCACCCAGAAACGCTGGTGAAAGTAAAAGATGCTGAAGATCAGTTGGGTGCACGAGT
GGGTTACATCGAACTGGATCTCAACAGCGGTAAGATCCTTGAGAGTTTTCGCCCCGAAGAACGTTTTCCA
ATGATGAGCACTTTTAAAGTTCTGCTATGTGGCGCGGTATTATCCCGTGTTGACGCCGGGCAAGAGCAAC
TCGGTCGCCGCATACACTATTCTCAGAATGACTTGGTTGAGTACTCACCAGTCACAGAAAAGCATCTTAC
GGATGGCATGACAGTAAGAGAATTATGCAGTGCTGCCATAACCATGAGTGATAACACTGCGGCCAACTTA
CTTCTGACAACGATCGGAGGACCGAAGGAGCTAACCGCTTTTTTGCACAACATGGGGGATCATGTAACTC
GCCTTGATCGTTGGGAACCGGAGCTGAATGAAGCCATACCAAACGACGAGCGTGACACCACGATGCCTGT
AGCAATGGCAACAACGTTGCGCAAACTATTAACTGGCGAACTACTTACTCTAGCTTCCCGGCAACAATTA
ATAGACTGGATGGAGGCGGATAAAGTTGCAGGACCACTTCTGCGCTCGGCCCTTCCGGCTGGCTGGTTTA
TTGCTGATAAATCTGGAGCCGGTGAGCGTGGGTCTCGCGGTATCATTGCAGCACTGGGGCCAGATGGTAA
GCCCTCCCGTATCGTAGTTATCTACACGACGGGGAGTCAGGCAACTATGGATGAACGAAATAGACAGATC
GCTGAGATAGGTGCCTCACTGATTAAGCATTGGTAACTGTCAGACCAAGTTTACTCATATATACTTTAGA
TTGATTTAAAACTTCATTTTTAATTTAAAAGGATCTAGGTGAAGATCCTTTTTGATAATCTCATGACCAA
AATCCCTTAACGTGAGTTTTCGTTCCACTGAGCGTCAGACCCCGTAGAAAAGATCAAAGGATCTTCTTGA
GATCCTTTTTTTCTGCGCGTAATCTGCTGCTTGCAAACAAAAAAACCACCGCTACCAGCGGTGGTTTGTT
TGCCGGATCAAGAGCTACCAACTCTTTTTCCGAAGGTAACTGGCTTCAGCAGAGCGCAGATACCAAATAC
TGTTCTTCTAGTGTAGCCGTAGTTAGGCCACCACTTCAAGAACTCTGTAGCACCGCCTACATACCTCGCT
CTGCTAATCCTGTTACCAGTGGCTGCTGCCAGTGGCGATAAGTCGTGTCTTACCGGGTTGGACTCAAGAC
GATAGTTACCGGATAAGGCGCAGCGGTCGGGCTGAACGGGGGGTTCGTGCACACAGCCCAGCTTGGAGCG
AACGACCTACACCGAACTGAGATACCTACAGCGTGAGCTATGAGAAAGCGCCACGCTTCCCGAAGGGAGA
AAGGCGGACAGGTATCCGGTAAGCGGCAGGGTCGGAACAGGAGAGCGCACGAGGGAGCTTCCAGGGGGAA
ACGCCTGGTATCTTTATAGTCCTGTCGGGTTTCGCCACCTCTGACTTGAGCGTCGATTTTTGTGATGCTC
GTCAGGGGGGCGGAGCCTATGGAAAAACGCCAGCAACGCGGCCTTTTTACGGTTCCTGGCCTTTTGCTGG
CCTTTTGCTCACATGTTCTTTCCTGCGTTATCCCCTGATTCTGTGGATAACCGTATTACCGCCTTTGAGT
GAGCTGATACCGCTCGCCGCAGCCGAACGACCGAGCGCAGCGAGTCAGTGAGCGAGGAAGCGGAAGAGCG
CCCAATACGCAAACCGCCTCTCCCCGCGCGTTGGCCGATTCATTAATGCAGCAAGCTCATGGCTGACTAA
TTTTTTTTATTTATGCAGAGGCCGAGGCCGCCTCGGCCTCTGAGCTATTCCAGAAGTAGTGAGGAGGCTT
TTTTGGAGGCCTAGGCTTTTGCAAAAAGCTCCCCGTGGCACGACAGGTTTCCCGACTGGAAAGCGGGCAG
TGAGCGCAACGCAATTAATGTGAGTTAGCTCACTCATTAGGCACCCCAGGCTTTACACTTTATGCTTCCG
GCTCGTATGTTGTGTGGAATTGTGAGCGGATAACAATTTCACACAGGAAACAGCTATGACATGATTACGA
ATTTCACAAATAAAGCATTTTTTTCACTGCATTCTAGTTGTGGTTTGTCCAAACTCATCAATGTATCTTA
TCATGTCTGGATCAACTGGATAACTCAAGCTAACCAAAATCATCCCAAACTTCCCACCCCATACCCTATT
ACCACTGCCAATTACCTGTGGTTTCATTTACTCTAAACCTGTGATTCCTCTGAATTATTTTCATTTTAAA
GAAATTGTATTTGTTAAATATGTACTACAAACTTAGTAGT
Features (pLannotate 1.2.2; 24 found; start..end, strand, type, name):
    377..634     +  LTR            5' LTR (truncated): truncated 5' long terminal repeat (LTR) from HIV-1
    681..806     +  misc_feature   HIV-1 Ψ: packaging signal of human immunodeficiency virus type 1
    790..1128    +  CDS            HIV-1 gag (fragment): gag protein from human immunodeficiency virus 1; gag
   1303..1536    +  misc_feature   RRE: The Rev response element (RRE) of HIV-1 allows for Rev-dependent mRNA export from the nucleus to the cytoplasm.
   1913..2013    +  CDS            Rev (fragment): human immunodeficiency virus 1 (HIV-1) Rev protein; rev; enhances nuclear export of unspliced and incompletely spliced viral mRNAs
   2058..2175    +  misc_feature   cPPT/CTS: central polypurine tract and central termination sequence of HIV-1
   2224..3405    +  promoter       EF-1α promoter: strong constitutive promoter for human elongation factor EF-1α
   3415..4437    +  CDS            MICB (fragment): MICB_HUMAN - Also known as PERB11.2 From Homo sapiens (Human).
   4555..5017    +  misc_feature   IRES: internal ribosome entry site (IRES) of the encephalomyocarditis virus (EMCV)
   5031..5726    +  CDS            ZsGreen1: Zoanthus green fluorescent protein mammalian codon-optimized
   5740..6328    +  misc_feature   WPRE: woodchuck hepatitis virus posttranscriptional regulatory element
   6336..6401    +  CDS            nef (fragment): NEF_HV1Z2 - Experimental evidence at protein level: Swiss-Prot protein existence level 1. Extracellular Nef protein targets CD4(+) T-lymphocytes for apoptosis by interacting with CXCR4 surface receptors. From Human immunodeficiency virus type 1 group M subtype D (isolate Z2/CDC-Z34) (HIV-1).
   6403..6636    +  LTR            3' LTR (ΔU3): self-inactivating 3' long terminal repeat (LTR) from HIV-1
   6841..6945    +  promoter       AmpR promoter: bla
   6946..7806    +  CDS            AmpR: β-lactamase; bla; confers resistance to ampicillin, carbenicillin, and related antibiotics
   7977..8565    +  rep_origin     ori: high-copy-number ColE1/pMB1/pBR322/pUC origin of replication
   8748..8802    +  CDS            lacI (fragment): lac repressor; lacI; The lac repressor binds to the lac operator to inhibit transcription in E. coli. This inhibition can be relieved by adding lactose or isopropyl-β-D-thiogalactopyranoside (IPTG).
   8808..8901    +  rep_origin     SV40 ori (fragment): SV40 origin of replication
   8926..8963    +  CDS            lacI (fragment): lac repressor; lacI; The lac repressor binds to the lac operator to inhibit transcription in E. coli. This inhibition can be relieved by adding lactose or isopropyl-β-D-thiogalactopyranoside (IPTG).
   8976..8997    +  protein_bind   CAP binding site: CAP binding activates transcription in the presence of cAMP. E. coli catabolite activator protein
   9012..9042    +  promoter       lac promoter: promoter for the E. coli lac operon
   9050..9066    +  protein_bind   lac operator: The lac repressor binds to the lac operator to inhibit transcription in E. coli. This inhibition can be relieved by adding lactose or isopropyl-β-D-thiogalactopyranoside (IPTG). lac repressor encoded by lacI
   9100..9183    +  polyA_signal   SV40 poly(A) signal (fragment): SV40 polyadenylation signal
   9350..329     +  CDS            nef (fragment) (across the origin): NEF_HV1BR - Experimental evidence at protein level: Swiss-Prot protein existence level 1. Extracellular Nef protein targets CD4(+) T-lymphocytes for apoptosis by interacting with CXCR4 surface receptors (PubMed:14990729). From Human immunodeficiency virus type 1 group M subtype B (isolate BRU/LAI) (HIV-1).
