>Addgene plasmid #114008 | pHAGE-EF1a-MICB*005-IRES-ZsGreen | addgene full sequence | sequence record 217994 | Addgene NGS Result
ATGCAGGGCTTCCAGCTTCTATCCCCGGAATATCACACTGACCTGGCGTCAGGATGGGGTATCTTTGAGC
CACAACACCCAGCAGTGGGGGGATGTCCTGCCTGATGGGAATGGAACCTACCAGACCTGGGTGGCCACCA
GGATTCGCCAAGGAGAGGAGCAGAGGTTCACCTGCTACATGGAACACAGCGGGAATCATGGCACTCACCC
TGTGCCCTCTGGGAAGGCGCTGGTGCTTCAGAGTCAACGGACAGACTTTCCATATGTTTCTGCTGCTATG
CCATGTTTTGTTATTATTATTATTCTCTGTGTCCCTTGTTGCAAGAAGAAAACATCAGCGGCAGAGGGTC
CATAGACGCGTGGATCCCTCCCCCCCCCCTAACGTTACTGGCCGAAGCCGCTTGGAATAAGGCCGGTGTG
CGTTTGTCTATATGTTATTTTCCACCATATTGCCGTCTTTTGGCAATGTGAGGGCCCGGAAACCTGGCCC
TGTCTTCTTGACGAGCATTCCTAGGGGTCTTTCCCCTCTCGCCAAAGGAATGCAAGGTCTGTTGAATGTC
GTGAAGGAAGCAGTTCCTCTGGAAGCTTCTTGAAGACAAACAACGTCTGTAGCGACCCTTTGCAGGCAGC
GGAACCCCCCACCTGGCGACAGGTGCCTCTGCGGCCAAAAGCCACGTGTATAAGATACACCTGCAAAGGC
GGCACAACCCCAGTGCCACGTTGTGAGTTGGATAGTTGTGGAAAGAGTCAAATGGCTCTCCTCAAGCGTA
TTCAACAAGGGGCTGAAGGATGCCCAGAAGGTACCCCATTGTATGGGATCTGATCTGGGGCCTCGGTGCA
CATGCTTTACATGTGTTTAGTCGAGGTTAAAAAAACGTCTAGGCCCCCCGAACCACGGGGACGTGGTTTT
CCTTTGAAAAACACGATGATAATATGGCCACACATATGGCCCAGTCCAAGCACGGCCTGACCAAGGAGAT
GACCATGAAGTACCGCATGGAGGGCTGCGTGGACGGCCACAAGTTCGTGATCACCGGCGAGGGCATCGGC
TACCCCTTCAAGGGCAAGCAGGCCATCAACCTGTGCGTGGTGGAGGGCGGCCCCTTGCCCTTCGCCGAGG
ACATCTTGTCCGCCGCCTTCATGTACGGCAACCGCGTGTTCACCGAGTACCCCCAGGACATCGTCGACTA
CTTCAAGAACTCCTGCCCCGCCGGCTACACCTGGGACCGCTCCTTCCTGTTCGAGGACGGCGCCGTGTGC
ATCTGCAACGCCGACATCACCGTGAGCGTGGAGGAGAACTGCATGTACCACGAGTCCAAGTTCTACGGCG
TGAACTTCCCCGCCGACGGCCCCGTGATGAAGAAGATGACCGACAACTGGGAGCCCTCCTGCGAGAAGAT
CATCCCCGTGCCCAAGCAGGGCATCTTGAAGGGCGACGTGAGCATGTACCTGCTGCTGAAGGACGGTGGC
CGCTTGCGCTGCCAGTTCGACACCGTGTACAAGGCCAAGTCCGTGCCCCGCAAGATGCCCGACTGGCACT
TCATCCAGCACAAGCTGACCCGCGAGGACCGCAGCGACGCCAAGAACCAGAAGTGGCACCTGACCGAGCA
CGCCATCGCCTCCGGCTCCGCCTTGCCCTGAATCGATAGATCCTAATCAACCTCTGGATTACAAAATTTG
TGAAAGATTGACTGGTATTCTTAACTATGTTGCTCCTTTTACGCTATGTGGATACGCTGCTTTAATGCCT
TTGTATCATGCTATTGCTTCCCGTATGGCTTTCATTTTCTCCTCCTTGTATAAATCCTGGTTGCTGTCTC
TTTATGAGGAGTTGTGGCCCGTTGTCAGGCAACGTGGCGTGGTGTGCACTGTGTTTGCTGACGCAACCCC
CACTGGTTGGGGCATTGCCACCACCTGTCAGCTCCTTTCCGGGACTTTCGCTTTCCCCCTCCCTATTGCC
ACGGCGGAACTCATCGCCGCCTGCCTTGCCCGCTGCTGGACAGGGGCTCGGCTGTTGGGCACTGACAATT
CCGTGGTGTTGTCGGGGAAATCATCGTCCTTTCCTTGGCTGCTCGCCTGTGTTGCCACCTGGATTCTGCG
CGGGACGTCCTTCTGCTACGTCCCTTCGGCCCTCAATCCAGCGGACCTTCCTTCCCGCGGCCTGCTGCCG
GCTCTGCGGCCTCTTCCGCGTCTTCGCCTTCGCCCTCAGACGAGTCGGATCTCCCTTTGGGCCGCCTCCC
CGCCTGAGATCCTTTAAGACCAATGACTTACAAGGCAGCTGTAGATCTTAGCCACTTTTTAAAAGAAAAG
GGGGGACTGGAAGGGCTAATTCACTCCCAACGAAGACAAGATCTGCTTTTTGCTTGTACTGGGTCTCTCT
GGTTAGACCAGATCTGAGCCTGGGAGCTCTCTGGCTAACTAGGGAACCCACTGCTTAAGCCTCAATAAAG
CTTGCCTTGAGTGCTTCAAGTAGTGTGTGCCCGTCTGTTGTGTGACTCTGGTAACTAGAGATCCCTCAGA
CCCTTTTAGTCAGTGTGGAAAATCTCTAGCAGTAGTAGTTCATGTCATCTTATTATTCAGTATTTATAAC
TTGCAAAGAAATGAATATCAGAGAGTGAGAGGCCCGGGTTAATTAAGGAAAGGGCTAGATCATTCTTGAA
GACGAAAGGGCCTCGTGATACGCCTATTTTTATAGGTTAATGTCATGATAATAATGGTTTCTTAGACGTC
AGGTGGCACTTTTCGGGGAAATGTGCGCGGAACCCCTATTTGTTTATTTTTCTAAATACATTCAAATATG
TATCCGCTCATGAGACAATAACCCTGATAAATGCTTCAATAATATTGAAAAAGGAAGAGTATGAGTATTC
AACATTTCCGTGTCGCCCTTATTCCCTTTTTTGCGGCATTTTGCCTTCCTGTTTTTGCTCACCCAGAAAC
GCTGGTGAAAGTAAAAGATGCTGAAGATCAGTTGGGTGCACGAGTGGGTTACATCGAACTGGATCTCAAC
AGCGGTAAGATCCTTGAGAGTTTTCGCCCCGAAGAACGTTTTCCAATGATGAGCACTTTTAAAGTTCTGC
TATGTGGCGCGGTATTATCCCGTGTTGACGCCGGGCAAGAGCAACTCGGTCGCCGCATACACTATTCTCA
GAATGACTTGGTTGAGTACTCACCAGTCACAGAAAAGCATCTTACGGATGGCATGACAGTAAGAGAATTA
TGCAGTGCTGCCATAACCATGAGTGATAACACTGCGGCCAACTTACTTCTGACAACGATCGGAGGACCGA
AGGAGCTAACCGCTTTTTTGCACAACATGGGGGATCATGTAACTCGCCTTGATCGTTGGGAACCGGAGCT
GAATGAAGCCATACCAAACGACGAGCGTGACACCACGATGCCTGTAGCAATGGCAACAACGTTGCGCAAA
CTATTAACTGGCGAACTACTTACTCTAGCTTCCCGGCAACAATTAATAGACTGGATGGAGGCGGATAAAG
TTGCAGGACCACTTCTGCGCTCGGCCCTTCCGGCTGGCTGGTTTATTGCTGATAAATCTGGAGCCGGTGA
GCGTGGGTCTCGCGGTATCATTGCAGCACTGGGGCCAGATGGTAAGCCCTCCCGTATCGTAGTTATCTAC
ACGACGGGGAGTCAGGCAACTATGGATGAACGAAATAGACAGATCGCTGAGATAGGTGCCTCACTGATTA
AGCATTGGTAACTGTCAGACCAAGTTTACTCATATATACTTTAGATTGATTTAAAACTTCATTTTTAATT
TAAAAGGATCTAGGTGAAGATCCTTTTTGATAATCTCATGACCAAAATCCCTTAACGTGAGTTTTCGTTC
CACTGAGCGTCAGACCCCGTAGAAAAGATCAAAGGATCTTCTTGAGATCCTTTTTTTCTGCGCGTAATCT
GCTGCTTGCAAACAAAAAAACCACCGCTACCAGCGGTGGTTTGTTTGCCGGATCAAGAGCTACCAACTCT
TTTTCCGAAGGTAACTGGCTTCAGCAGAGCGCAGATACCAAATACTGTTCTTCTAGTGTAGCCGTAGTTA
GGCCACCACTTCAAGAACTCTGTAGCACCGCCTACATACCTCGCTCTGCTAATCCTGTTACCAGTGGCTG
CTGCCAGTGGCGATAAGTCGTGTCTTACCGGGTTGGACTCAAGACGATAGTTACCGGATAAGGCGCAGCG
GTCGGGCTGAACGGGGGGTTCGTGCACACAGCCCAGCTTGGAGCGAACGACCTACACCGAACTGAGATAC
CTACAGCGTGAGCTATGAGAAAGCGCCACGCTTCCCGAAGGGAGAAAGGCGGACAGGTATCCGGTAAGCG
GCAGGGTCGGAACAGGAGAGCGCACGAGGGAGCTTCCAGGGGGAAACGCCTGGTATCTTTATAGTCCTGT
CGGGTTTCGCCACCTCTGACTTGAGCGTCGATTTTTGTGATGCTCGTCAGGGGGGCGGAGCCTATGGAAA
AACGCCAGCAACGCGGCCTTTTTACGGTTCCTGGCCTTTTGCTGGCCTTTTGCTCACATGTTCTTTCCTG
CGTTATCCCCTGATTCTGTGGATAACCGTATTACCGCCTTTGAGTGAGCTGATACCGCTCGCCGCAGCCG
AACGACCGAGCGCAGCGAGTCAGTGAGCGAGGAAGCGGAAGAGCGCCCAATACGCAAACCGCCTCTCCCC
GCGCGTTGGCCGATTCATTAATGCAGCAAGCTCATGGCTGACTAATTTTTTTTATTTATGCAGAGGCCGA
GGCCGCCTCGGCCTCTGAGCTATTCCAGAAGTAGTGAGGAGGCTTTTTTGGAGGCCTAGGCTTTTGCAAA
AAGCTCCCCGTGGCACGACAGGTTTCCCGACTGGAAAGCGGGCAGTGAGCGCAACGCAATTAATGTGAGT
TAGCTCACTCATTAGGCACCCCAGGCTTTACACTTTATGCTTCCGGCTCGTATGTTGTGTGGAATTGTGA
GCGGATAACAATTTCACACAGGAAACAGCTATGACATGATTACGAATTTCACAAATAAAGCATTTTTTTC
ACTGCATTCTAGTTGTGGTTTGTCCAAACTCATCAATGTATCTTATCATGTCTGGATCAACTGGATAACT
CAAGCTAACCAAAATCATCCCAAACTTCCCACCCCATACCCTATTACCACTGCCAATTACCTGTGGTTTC
ATTTACTCTAAACCTGTGATTCCTCTGAATTATTTTCATTTTAAAGAAATTGTATTTGTTAAATATGTAC
TACAAACTTAGTAGTTGGAAGGGCTAATTCACTCCCAAAGAAGACAAGATATCCTTGATCTGTGGATCTA
CCACACACAAGGCTACTTCCCTGATTAGCAGAACTACACACCAGGGCCAGGGGTCAGATATCCACTGACC
TTTGGATGGTGCTACAAGCTAGTACCAGTTGAGCCAGATAAGGTAGAAGAGGCCAATAAAGGAGAGAACA
CCAGCTTGTTACACCCTGTGAGCCTGCATGGGATGGATGACCCGGAGAGAGAAGTGTTAGAGTGGAGGTT
TGACAGCCGCCTAGCATTTCATCACGTGGCCCGAGAGCTGCATCCGGAGTACTTCAAGAACTGCTGATAT
CGAGCTTGCTACAAGGGACTTTCCGCTGGGGACTTTCCAGGGAGGCGTGGCCTGGGCGGGACTGGGGAGT
GGCGAGCCCTCAGATCCTGCATATAAGCAGCTGCTTTTTGCCTGTACTGGGTCTCTCTGGTTAGACCAGA
TCTGAGCCTGGGAGCTCTCTGGCTAACTAGGGAACCCACTGCTTAAGCCTCAATAAAGCTTGCCTTGAGT
GCTTCAAGTAGTGTGTGCCCGTCTGTTGTGTGACTCTGGTAACTAGAGATCCCTCAGACCCTTTTAGTCA
GTGTGGAAAATCTCTAGCAGTGGCGCCCGAACAGGGACTTGAAAGCGAAAGGGAAACCAGAGGAGCTCTC
TCGACGCAGGACTCGGCTTGCTGAAGCGCGCACGGCAAGAGGCGAGGGGCGGCGACTGGTGAGTACGCCA
AAAATTTTGACTAGCGGAGGCTAGAAGGAGAGAGATGGGTGCGAGAGCGTCAGTATTAAGCGGGGGAGAA
TTAGATCGCGATGGGAAAAAATTCGGTTAAGGCCAGGGGGAAAGAAAAAATATAAATTAAAACATATAGT
ATGGGCAAGCAGGGAGCTAGAACGATTCGCAGTTAATCCTGGCCTGTTAGAAACATCAGAAGGCTGTAGA
CAAATACTGGGACAGCTACAACCATCCCTTCAGACAGGATCAGAAGAACTTAGATCATTATATAATACAG
TAGCAACCCTCTATTGTGTGCATCAAAGGATAGAGATAAAAGACACCAAGGAAGCTTTAGACAAGATAGA
GGAAGAGCAAAACAAAAGTAAGACCACCGCACAGCAAGCGGCCGGCCGCTGATCTTCAGACCTGGAGGAG
GAGATATGAGGGACAATTGGAGAAGTGAATTATATAAATATAAAGTAGTAAAAATTGAACCATTAGGAGT
AGCACCCACCAAGGCAAAGAGAAGAGTGGTGCAGAGAGAAAAAAGAGCAGTGGGAATAGGAGCTTTGTTC
CTTGGGTTCTTGGGAGCAGCAGGAAGCACTATGGGCGCAGCGTCAATGACGCTGACGGTACAGGCCAGAC
AATTATTGTCTGGTATAGTGCAGCAGCAGAACAATTTGCTGAGGGCTATTGAGGCGCAACAGCATCTGTT
GCAACTCACAGTCTGGGGCATCAAGCAGCTCCAGGCAAGAATCCTGGCTGTGGAAAGATACCTAAAGGAT
CAACAGCTCCTGGGGATTTGGGGTTGCTCTGGAAAACTCATTTGCACCACTGCTGTGCCTTGGAATGCTA
GTTGGAGTAATAAATCTCTGGAACAGATTTGGAATCACACGACCTGGATGGAGTGGGACAGAGAAATTAA
CAATTACACAAGCTTAATACACTCCTTAATTGAAGAATCGCAAAACCAGCAAGAAAAGAATGAACAAGAA
TTATTGGAATTAGATAAATGGGCAAGTTTGTGGAATTGGTTTAACATAACAAATTGGCTGTGGTATATAA
AATTATTCATAATGATAGTAGGAGGCTTGGTAGGTTTAAGAATAGTTTTTGCTGTACTTTCTATAGTGAA
TAGAGTTAGGCAGGGATATTCACCATTATCGTTTCAGACCCACCTCCCAACCCCGAGGGGACCCGACAGG
CCCGAAGGAATAGAAGAAGAAGGTGGAGAGAGAGACAGAGACAGATCCATTCGATTAGTGAACGGATCTC
GACGGTATCGCCGAATTCACAAATGGCAGTATTCATCCACAATTTTAAAAGAAAAGGGGGGATTGGGGGG
TACAGTGCAGGGGAAAGAATAGTAGACATAATAGCAACAGACATACAAACTAAAGAATTACAAAAACAAA
TTACAAAAATTCAAAATTTTCGGGTTTATTACAGGGACAGCAGAGATCCAGTTTGGACTAGTCGTGAGGC
TCCGGTGCCCGTCAGTGGGCAGAGCGCACATCGCCCACAGTCCCCGAGAAGTTGGGGGGAGGGGTCGGCA
ATTGAACCGGTGCCTAGAGAAGGTGGCGCGGGGTAAACTGGGAAAGTGATGTCGTGTACTGGCTCCGCCT
TTTTCCCGAGGGTGGGGGAGAACCGTATATAAGTGCAGTAGTCGCCGTGAACGTTCTTTTTCGCAACGGG
TTTGCCGCCAGAACACAGGTAAGTGCCGTGTGTGGTTCCCGCGGGCCTGGCCTCTTTACGGGTTATGGCC
CTTGCGTGCCTTGAATTACTTCCACCTGGCTGCAGTACGTGATTCTTGATCCCGAGCTTCGGGTTGGAAG
TGGGTGGGAGAGTTCGAGGCCTTGCGCTTAAGGAGCCCCTTCGCCTCGTGCTTGAGTTGAGGCCTGGCCT
GGGCGCTGGGGCCGCCGCGTGCGAATCTGGTGGCACCTTCGCGCCTGTCTCGCTGCTTTCGATAAGTCTC
TAGCCATTTAAAATTTTTGATGACCTGCTGCGACGCTTTTTTTCTGGCAAGATAGTCTTGTAAATGCGGG
CCAAGATCTGCACACTGGTATTTCGGTTTTTGGGGCCGCGGGCGGCGACGGGGCCCGTGCGTCCCAGCGC
ACATGTTCGGCGAGGCGGGGCCTGCGAGCGCGGCCACCGAGAATCGGACGGGGGTAGTCTCAAGCTGGCC
GGCCTGCTCTGGTGCCTGGCCTCGCGCCGCCGTGTATCGCCCCGCCCTGGGCGGCAAGGCTGGCCCGGTC
GGCACCAGTTGCGTGAGCGGAAAGATGGCCGCTTCCCGGCCCTGCTGCAGGGAGCTCAAAATGGAGGACG
CGGCGCTCGGGAGAGCGGGCGGGTGAGTCACCCACACAAAGGAAAAGGGCCTTTCCGTCCTCAGCCGTCG
CTTCATGTGACTCCACGGAGTACCGGGCGCCGTCCAGGCACCTCGATTAGTTCTCGAGCTTTTGGAGTAC
GTCGTCTTTAGGTTGGGGGGAGGGGTTTTATGCGATGGAGTTTCCCCACACTGAGTGGGTGGAGACTGAA
GTTAGGCCAGCTTGGCACTTGATGTAATTCTCCTTGGAATTTGCCCTTTTTGAGTTTGGATCTTGGTTCA
TTCTCAAGCCTCAGACAGTGGTTCAAAGTTTTTTTCTTCCATTTCAGGTGTCGTGAAGCGGCCGCATGGG
GCTGGGCCGGGTCCTGCTGTTTCTGGCCGTCGCCTTCCCTTTTGCACCCCCGGCAGCCGCCGCTGAGCCC
CACAGTCTTCGTTACAACCTCATGGTGCTGTCCCAGGATGGATCTGTGCAGTCAGGGTTTCTCGCTGAGG
GACATCTGGATGGTCAGCCCTTCCTGCGCTATGACAGGCAGAAACGCAGGGCAAAGCCCCAGGGACAGTG
GGCAGAAGATGTCCTGGGAGCTAAGACCTGGGACACAGAGACCGAGGACTTGACAGAGAATGGGCAAGAC
CTCAGGAGGACCCTGACTCATATCAAGGACCAGAAAGGAGGCTTGCATTCCCTCCAGGAGATTAGGGTCT
GTGAGATCCATGAAGACAGCAGCACCAGGGGCTCCCGGCATTTCTACTACGATGGGGAGCTCTTCCTCTC
CCAAAACCTGGAGACTCAAGAATCGACAGTGCCCCAGTCCTCCAGAGCTCAGACCTTGGCTATGAACGTC
ACAAATTTCTGGAAGGAAGATGCCATGAAGACCAAGACACACTATCGCGCTATGCAGGCAGACTGCCTGC
AGAAACTACAGCGATATCTGAAATCCGGGGTGGCCATCAGGAGAACAGTGCCCCCCATGGTGAATGTCAC
CTGCAGCGAGGTCTCAGAGGGCAACATCACCGTGAC
Features (pLannotate 1.2.2; 24 found; start..end, strand, type, name):
    470..932     +  misc_feature   IRES: internal ribosome entry site (IRES) of the encephalomyocarditis virus (EMCV)
    946..1641    +  CDS            ZsGreen1: Zoanthus green fluorescent protein mammalian codon-optimized
   1655..2243    +  misc_feature   WPRE: woodchuck hepatitis virus posttranscriptional regulatory element
   2251..2316    +  CDS            nef (fragment): NEF_HV1Z2 - Experimental evidence at protein level: Swiss-Prot protein existence level 1. Extracellular Nef protein targets CD4(+) T-lymphocytes for apoptosis by interacting with CXCR4 surface receptors. From Human immunodeficiency virus type 1 group M subtype D (isolate Z2/CDC-Z34) (HIV-1).
   2318..2551    +  LTR            3' LTR (ΔU3): self-inactivating 3' long terminal repeat (LTR) from HIV-1
   2756..2860    +  promoter       AmpR promoter: bla
   2861..3721    +  CDS            AmpR: β-lactamase; bla; confers resistance to ampicillin, carbenicillin, and related antibiotics
   3892..4480    +  rep_origin     ori: high-copy-number ColE1/pMB1/pBR322/pUC origin of replication
   4663..4717    +  CDS            lacI (fragment): lac repressor; lacI; The lac repressor binds to the lac operator to inhibit transcription in E. coli. This inhibition can be relieved by adding lactose or isopropyl-β-D-thiogalactopyranoside (IPTG).
   4723..4816    +  rep_origin     SV40 ori (fragment): SV40 origin of replication
   4841..4878    +  CDS            lacI (fragment): lac repressor; lacI; The lac repressor binds to the lac operator to inhibit transcription in E. coli. This inhibition can be relieved by adding lactose or isopropyl-β-D-thiogalactopyranoside (IPTG).
   4891..4912    +  protein_bind   CAP binding site: CAP binding activates transcription in the presence of cAMP. E. coli catabolite activator protein
   4927..4957    +  promoter       lac promoter: promoter for the E. coli lac operon
   4965..4981    +  protein_bind   lac operator: The lac repressor binds to the lac operator to inhibit transcription in E. coli. This inhibition can be relieved by adding lactose or isopropyl-β-D-thiogalactopyranoside (IPTG). lac repressor encoded by lacI
   5015..5098    +  polyA_signal   SV40 poly(A) signal (fragment): SV40 polyadenylation signal
   5265..5594    +  CDS            nef (fragment): NEF_HV1BR - Experimental evidence at protein level: Swiss-Prot protein existence level 1. Extracellular Nef protein targets CD4(+) T-lymphocytes for apoptosis by interacting with CXCR4 surface receptors (PubMed:14990729). From Human immunodeficiency virus type 1 group M subtype B (isolate BRU/LAI) (HIV-1).
   5642..5899    +  LTR            5' LTR (truncated): truncated 5' long terminal repeat (LTR) from HIV-1
   5946..6071    +  misc_feature   HIV-1 Ψ: packaging signal of human immunodeficiency virus type 1
   6055..6393    +  CDS            HIV-1 gag (fragment): gag protein from human immunodeficiency virus 1; gag
   6568..6801    +  misc_feature   RRE: The Rev response element (RRE) of HIV-1 allows for Rev-dependent mRNA export from the nucleus to the cytoplasm.
   7178..7278    +  CDS            Rev (fragment): human immunodeficiency virus 1 (HIV-1) Rev protein; rev; enhances nuclear export of unspliced and incompletely spliced viral mRNAs
   7323..7440    +  misc_feature   cPPT/CTS: central polypurine tract and central termination sequence of HIV-1
   7488..8666    +  promoter       EF-1α promoter: strong constitutive promoter for human elongation factor EF-1α
   8676..352     +  CDS            MICB (fragment) (across the origin): MICB_HUMAN - Also known as PERB11.2 From Homo sapiens (Human).
