[The description below was written by a language model from this plasmid's Addgene catalogue record and pLannotate feature annotations shown in this document.]
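Description:
pHAGE-EF1a-MICB*005-IRES-ZsGreen is a lentiviral transfer plasmid for mammalian expression of the human MICB gene, allele 005, built on the pHAGE-CMV-fullEF1a-IRES-ZsGreen backbone. It is maintained in E. coli through a high-copy ColE1/pUC-type origin and an ampicillin resistance gene (β-lactamase). The catalogue lists a total size of about 9.4 kb. The two sequence records, one from the depositor and one from repository sequencing, are a few bases apart in length and start at different positions on the circle, but they carry the same set of annotated features in the same order.

The viral portion contains a truncated HIV-1 5' LTR, the Ψ packaging signal with adjoining gag sequence, the Rev response element for Rev-dependent nuclear export of the genomic RNA, and the cPPT/CTS. At the far end is a ΔU3 self-inactivating 3' LTR, which leaves the integrated provirus without LTR promoter activity. Between these elements, the constitutive human EF-1α promoter drives a bicistronic transcript. The roughly 1 kb MICB*005 cDNA, cloned between NotI and BamHI sites, is followed by an EMCV IRES and the ZsGreen1 coding sequence, with a WPRE downstream to enhance transcript expression. Because MICB and the green fluorescent protein are translated from one mRNA, ZsGreen serves as the marker for identifying or sorting transduced cells; no drug selection cassette for mammalian cells is annotated. No tag on MICB is recorded.

The stated purpose is to express human MICB allele 005 in target cells. The associated publication concerns antibody-mediated inhibition of MICA and MICB shedding and NK cell-driven tumour immunity.
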