Addgene plasmid #114008: pHAGE-EF1a-MICB*005-IRES-ZsGreen
Purpose: Induces expression of human MICB allele 005 cDNA
Depositing lab: Kai Wucherpfennig. Depositing organization: Dana-Farber Cancer Institute. Publication: Antibody-mediated inhibition of MICA and MICB shedding promotes NK cell-driven tumor immunity. Ferrari de Andrade L, Tay RE, Pan D, Luoma AM, Ito Y, Badrinath S, Tsoucas D, Franz B, May KF Jr, Harvey CJ, Kobold S, Pyrdol JW, Yoon C, Yuan GC, Hodi FS, Dranoff G, Wucherpfennig KW. Science. 2018 Mar 30;359(6383):1537-1542. doi: 10.1126/science.aao0505. PubMed 29599246.
Backbone
  Vector backbone: pHAGE-CMV-fullEF1a-IRES-ZsGreen
  Backbone manufacturer: Harvard Medical School
  Backbone size w/o insert (bp): 8346
  Total vector size (bp): 9372
  Vector type: Mammalian Expression, Lentiviral
  Selectable markers: ZsGreen
Growth in bacteria
  Bacterial resistance: Ampicillin, 100 μg/mL
  Growth temperature: 37°C
  Growth strain: NEB Stable
  Copy number: High Copy
Gene/Insert
  Gene/Insert name: MICB*005 (alt names: MICB; C1601)
  Species: H. sapiens (human)
  Insert size (bp): 1026
  Entrez Gene: MICB (a.k.a. PERB11.2)
  Promoter: EF1a
  Cloning method: Restriction Enzyme; 5′ cloning site Not1 (not destroyed); 3′ cloning site BamH1 (not destroyed)
  Sequencing primers: 5′ AAAAAAGCGG CCGCATGGGGCTGG GCCGGGTCC; 3′ AAAAAAGGAT CCCTAGGCGCCCTCAGTGGAACCA
Terms and licenses: Academic/Nonprofit Terms; Industry Terms: Not Available to Industry
How to cite: pHAGE-EF1a-MICB*005-IRES-ZsGreen was a gift from Kai Wucherpfennig (Addgene plasmid # 114008 ; http://n2t.net/addgene:114008 ; RRID:Addgene_114008)
