>Addgene plasmid #114008 | pHAGE-EF1a-MICB*005-IRES-ZsGreen | depositor partial sequence | sequence record 215301 | hMICB*005 gene
ATGGGGCTGGGCCGGGTCCTGCTGTTTCTGGCCGTCGCCTTCCCTTTTGCACCCCCGGCAGCCGCCGCTG
AGCCCCACAGTCTTCGTTACAACCTCATGGTGCTGTCCCAGGATGGATCTGTGCAGTCAGGGTTTCTCGC
TGAGGGACATCTGGATGGTCAGCCCTTCCTGCGCTATGACAGGCAGAAACGCAGGGCAAAGCCCCAGGGA
CAGTGGGCAGAAGATGTCCTGGGAGCTAAGACCTGGGACACAGAGACCGAGGACTTGACAGAGAATGGGC
AAGACCTCAGGAGGACCCTGACTCATATCAAGGACCAGAAAGGAGGCTTGCATTCCCTCCAGGAGATTAG
GGTCTGTGAGATCCATGAAGACAGCAGCACCAGGGGCTCCCGGCATTTCTACTACGATGGGGAGCTCTTC
CTCTCCCAAAACCTGGAGACTCAAGAATCGACAGTGCCCCAGTCCTCCAGAGCTCAGACCTTGGCTATGA
ACGTCACAAATTTCTGGAAGGAAGATGCCATGAAGACCAAGACACACTATCGCGCTATGCAGGCAGACTG
CCTGCAGAAACTACAGCGATATCTGAAATCCGGGGTGGCCATCAGGAGAACAGTGCCCCCCATGGTGAAT
GTCACCTGCAGCGAGGTCTCAGAGGGCAACATCACCGTGACATGCAGGGCTTCCAGCTTCTATCCCCGGA
ATATCACACTGACCTGGCGTCAGGATGGGGTATCTTTGAGCCACAACACCCAGCAGTGGGGGGATGTCCT
GCCTGATGGGAATGGAACCTACCAGACCTGGGTGGCCACCAGGATTCGCCAAGGAGAGGAGCAGAGGTTC
ACCTGCTACATGGAACACAGCGGGAATCATGGCACTCACCCTGTGCCCTCTGGGAAGGCGCTGGTGCTTC
AGAGTCAACGGACAGACTTTCCATATGTTTCTGCTGCTATGCCATGTTTTGTTATTATTATTATTCTCTG
TGTCCCTTGTTGCAAGAAGAAAACATCAGCGGCAGAGGGTCCATAG
